Addgene plasmid #138915: pPD921 ZF158x2-Compact_EYFP
Purpose: EYFP reporter vector for the ZF158x2-Compact promoter
Depositing lab: Joshua Leonard. Depositing organization: Northwestern University. Publication: The COMET toolkit for composing customizable genetic programs in mammalian cells. Donahue PS, Draut JW, Muldoon JJ, Edelstein HI, Bagheri N, Leonard JN. Nat Commun. 2020 Feb 7;11(1):779. doi: 10.1038/s41467-019-14147-5. PubMed 32034124.
Backbone
  Vector backbone: pPD540 Reporter Template v3
  Vector type: Mammalian Expression, Synthetic Biology
Growth in bacteria
  Bacterial resistance: Ampicillin, 100 μg/mL
  Growth temperature: 37°C
  Growth strain: DH5alpha
  Copy number: High Copy
Gene/Insert
  Gene/Insert name: ZF158x2-Compact
  Species: Synthetic
  Promoter: ZF158x2-Compact
  Cloning method: Restriction Enzyme; 5′ cloning site BglII (not destroyed); 3′ cloning site NheI (not destroyed)
  Sequencing primers: 5′ CGACACGGAAATGTTGAATAC; 3′ TAGAAGGCACAGTCGAGG
Terms and licenses: Academic/Nonprofit Terms; Industry Terms: Not Available to Industry
Depositor comments: Leonard Lab plasmid reference number: L1466
How to cite: pPD921 ZF158x2-Compact_EYFP was a gift from Joshua Leonard (Addgene plasmid # 138915 ; http://n2t.net/addgene:138915 ; RRID:Addgene_138915)
