[The description below was written by a language model from this plasmid's Addgene catalogue record and pLannotate feature annotations shown in this document.]
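Description:
pPD921 ZF158x2-Compact_EYFP is a small (about 4.3 kb) mammalian expression reporter plasmid from the COMET toolkit for building synthetic gene-regulation programs in mammalian cells. It is built on the pPD540 Reporter Template v3 backbone and is propagated in E. coli as a high-copy plasmid through a ColE1/pUC-type origin, with selection by ampicillin resistance (β-lactamase under its own bla promoter). An f1 phage origin is also present, along with short lac promoter/operator, CAP-site and lacI remnants typical of the parental cloning vector.

The payload is a synthetic promoter, ZF158x2-Compact, cloned between retained BglII and NheI sites upstream of an EYFP coding sequence, which is terminated by the bovine growth hormone polyadenylation signal. The feature table detects only a fragment of a minimal TATA-box promoter immediately upstream of EYFP; the zinc-finger binding sites themselves are not annotated. The name suggests two ZF158 recognition sites in a compact arrangement placed ahead of this low-basal-activity core promoter, although the record does not spell out the architecture. In such a design, yellow fluorescence should stay low unless a cognate zinc-finger transcription factor is supplied and binds the promoter, so EYFP output reports the activity of that regulator.

Downstream of the reporter there is an SV40 early promoter followed by only a fragment of a bleomycin-family resistance gene and the SV40 polyadenylation signal. The plasmid therefore does not appear to carry an intact mammalian selection marker and looks better suited to transient transfection. Its stated purpose is to serve as the EYFP readout for the ZF158x2-Compact promoter.
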