Features (pLannotate 1.2.2; 16 found; start..end, strand, type, name):
    120..136     +  promoter       minP (fragment): minimal TATA-box promoter with low basal activity
    178..894     +  CDS            EYFP: EYFP is a basic (constitutively fluorescent) green/yellow fluorescent protein published in 1996, derived from Aequorea victoria. It is reported to be a very rapidly-maturing weak dimer with high acid sensitivity.
    948..1059    +  polyA_signal   bGH poly(A) signal: bovine growth hormone polyadenylation signal
   1176..1197    +  promoter       SV40 promoter (fragment): SV40 enhancer and early promoter
   1218..1646    +  rep_origin     f1 ori (sequence partly withheld): f1 bacteriophage origin of replication; arrow indicates direction of (+) strand synthesis
   1651..1673    +  promoter       SV40 promoter (fragment): SV40 enhancer and early promoter
   1674..1865    +  promoter       SV40 promoter: SV40 early promoter
   1892..1990    +  CDS            ble (fragment): BLE_KLEPN - Experimental evidence at protein level: Swiss-Prot protein existence level 1. Binding protein with a strong affinity to the bleomycin family of antibiotics. Binds to CL990; an antimitotic-antibiotic compound. From Klebsiella pneumoniae.
   1985..2106    +  polyA_signal   SV40 poly(A) signal: SV40 polyadenylation signal
   2179..2195    -  protein_bind   lac operator: The lac repressor binds to the lac operator to inhibit transcription in E. coli. This inhibition can be relieved by adding lactose or isopropyl-β-D-thiogalactopyranoside (IPTG). lac repressor encoded by lacI
   2203..2233    -  promoter       lac promoter: promoter for the E. coli lac operon
   2248..2269    -  protein_bind   CAP binding site: CAP binding activates transcription in the presence of cAMP. E. coli catabolite activator protein
   2282..2374    -  CDS            lacI (fragment): lac repressor; lacI; The lac repressor binds to the lac operator to inhibit transcription in E. coli. This inhibition can be relieved by adding lactose or isopropyl-β-D-thiogalactopyranoside (IPTG).
   2557..3145    -  rep_origin     ori: high-copy-number ColE1/pMB1/pBR322/pUC origin of replication
   3316..4176    -  CDS            AmpR: β-lactamase; bla; confers resistance to ampicillin, carbenicillin, and related antibiotics
   4177..4281    -  promoter       AmpR promoter: bla
>Addgene plasmid #138915 | pPD921 ZF158x2-Compact_EYFP | addgene full sequence | sequence record 324288 | Addgene NGS Result
GTGCCACCTGACGTCGACGGATCGGGAGATCTGCGAGTCAGTGCAGACGGCAAGTGGTCGAGTGCCACTT
GCCGTCTGCACGATCTGTAGATGGAGGCCGTGTAGATGGAGACGCTCTCTAGAGGGTATATAATGGGGGC
CACTAGTCTACTACCAGAGCTCATCGCTAGCGCCACCATGGTGAGCAAGGGCGAGGAGCTGTTCACCGGG
GTGGTGCCCATCCTGGTCGAGCTGGACGGCGACGTAAACGGCCACAAGTTCAGCGTGTCCGGCGAGGGCG
AGGGCGATGCCACCTACGGCAAGCTGACCCTGAAGTTCATCTGCACCACCGGCAAGCTGCCCGTGCCCTG
GCCCACCCTCGTGACCACCTTCGGCTACGGCCTGCAGTGCTTCGCCCGCTACCCCGACCACATGAAGCAG
CACGACTTCTTCAAGTCCGCCATGCCCGAAGGCTACGTCCAGGAGCGCACCATCTTCTTCAAGGACGACG
GCAACTACAAGACCCGCGCCGAGGTGAAGTTCGAGGGCGACACCCTGGTGAACCGCATCGAGCTGAAGGG
CATCGACTTCAAGGAGGACGGCAACATCCTGGGGCACAAGCTGGAGTACAACTACAACAGCCACAACGTC
TATATCATGGCCGACAAGCAGAAGAACGGCATCAAGGTGAACTTCAAGATCCGCCACAACATCGAGGACG
GCAGCGTGCAGCTCGCCGACCACTACCAGCAGAACACCCCCATCGGCGACGGCCCCGTGCTGCTGCCCGA
CAACCACTACCTGAGCTACCAGTCCGCCCTGAGCAAAGACCCCAACGAGAAGCGCGATCACATGGTCCTG
CTGGAGTTCGTGACCGCCGCCGGGATCACTCTCGGCATGGACGAGCTGTACAAGTAGGCGGCCGCTCGAG
TCTAGAGGGCCCGTTTAAACCCGCTGATCAGCCTCGACTGTGCCTTCTAGTTGCCAGCCATCTGTTGTTT
GCCCCTCCCCCGTGCCTTCCTTGACCCTGGAAGGTGCCACTCCCACTGTCCTTTCCTAATAAAATGAGGA
AATTGCATCGCATTGTCTGAGTAGGTGTCATTCTATTCTGGGGGGTGGGGTGGGGCAGGACAGCAAGGGG
GAGGATTGGGAAGTCAATAGCAGGCATGCTGGGGATGCGGTGGGCTCTATGGCTTCTGAGGCGGAAAGAA
CCAGCTGGGGCTCTAGGGGGTATCCCC
[124 nt withheld, positions 1218-1341]
C
[91 nt withheld, positions 1343-1433]
A
[49 nt withheld, positions 1435-1483]
CCTTTGACGTTGGAGTCCACGTTCTTT
[37 nt withheld, positions 1511-1547]
ACCCTATCTCGGTCTATTCTTTTGATTTATAAGGGATTTTGCCGATTTCGGCCTATTGGTTAAAAAATGA
GCTGATTTAACAAAAATTTAACGCGAATTAATTCTGTGGAATGTGTGTCAGTTAGGCTCAATTAGTCAGC
AACCATAGTCCCGCCCCTAACTCCGCCCATCCCGCCCCTAACTCCGCCCAGTTCCGCCCATTCTCCGCCC
CATGGCTGACTAATTTTTTTTATTTATGCAGAGGCCGAGGCCGCCTCTGCCTCTGAGCTATTCCAGAAGT
AGTGAGGAGGCTTTTTTGGAGGCCTAGGCTTTTGCAAAAAGCTCCCGGGAGCTTGTATATCCATTTTCGG
AGGTTGGGCTTCGGAATCGTTTTCCGGGACGCCGGCTGGATGATCCTCCAGCGCGGGGATCTCATGCTGG
AGTTCTTCGCCCACCCCAACTTGTTTATTGCAGCTTATAATGGTTACAAATAAAGCAATAGCATCACAAA
TTTCACAAATAAAGCATTTTTTTCACTGCATTCTAGTTGTGGTTTGTCCAAACTCATCAATGTATCTTAT
CATGTCTGTATACCGTCGACCTCTAGCTAGAGCTTGGCGTAATCATGGTCATAGCTGTTTCCTGTGTGAA
ATTGTTATCCGCTCACAATTCCACACAACATACGAGCCGGAAGCATAAAGTGTAAAGCCTGGGGTGCCTA
ATGAGTGAGCTAACTCACATTAATTGCGTTGCGCTCACTGCCCGCTTTCCAGTCGGGAAACCTGTCGTGC
CAGCTGCATTAATGAATCGGCCAACGCGCGGGGAGAGGCGGTTTGCGTATTGGGCGCTCTTCCGCTTCCT
CGCTCACTGACTCGCTGCGCTCGGTCGTTCGGCTGCGGCGAGCGGTATCAGCTCACTCAAAGGCGGTAAT
ACGGTTATCCACAGAATCAGGGGATAACGCAGGAAAGAACATGTGAGCAAAAGGCCAGCAAAAGGCCAGG
AACCGTAAAAAGGCCGCGTTGCTGGCGTTTTTCCATAGGCTCCGCCCCCCTGACGAGCATCACAAAAATC
GACGCTCAAGTCAGAGGTGGCGAAACCCGACAGGACTATAAAGATACCAGGCGTTTCCCCCTGGAAGCTC
CCTCGTGCGCTCTCCTGTTCCGACCCTGCCGCTTACCGGATACCTGTCCGCCTTTCTCCCTTCGGGAAGC
GTGGCGCTTTCTCATAGCTCACGCTGTAGGTATCTCAGTTCGGTGTAGGTCGTTCGCTCCAAGCTGGGCT
GTGTGCACGAACCCCCCGTTCAGCCCGACCGCTGCGCCTTATCCGGTAACTATCGTCTTGAGTCCAACCC
GGTAAGACACGACTTATCGCCACTGGCAGCAGCCACTGGTAACAGGATTAGCAGAGCGAGGTATGTAGGC
GGTGCTACAGAGTTCTTGAAGTGGTGGCCTAACTACGGCTACACTAGAAGAACAGTATTTGGTATCTGCG
CTCTGCTGAAGCCAGTTACCTTCGGAAAAAGAGTTGGTAGCTCTTGATCCGGCAAACAAACCACCGCTGG
TAGCGGTGGTTTTTTTGTTTGCAAGCAGCAGATTACGCGCAGAAAAAAAGGATCTCAAGAAGATCCTTTG
ATCTTTTCTACGGGGTCTGACGCTCAGTGGAACGAAAACTCACGTTAAGGGATTTTGGTCATGAGATTAT
CAAAAAGGATCTTCACCTAGATCCTTTTAAATTAAAAATGAAGTTTTAAATCAATCTAAAGTATATATGA
GTAAACTTGGTCTGACAGTTACCAATGCTTAATCAGTGAGGCACCTATCTCAGCGATCTGTCTATTTCGT
TCATCCATAGTTGCCTGACTCCCCGTCGTGTAGATAACTACGATACGGGAGGGCTTACCATCTGGCCCCA
GTGCTGCAATGATACCGCGAGATCCACGCTCACCGGCTCCAGATTTATCAGCAATAAACCAGCCAGCCGG
AAGGGCCGAGCGCAGAAGTGGTCCTGCAACTTTATCCGCCTCCATCCAGTCTATTAATTGTTGCCGGGAA
GCTAGAGTAAGTAGTTCGCCAGTTAATAGTTTGCGCAACGTTGTTGCCATTGCTACAGGCATCGTGGTGT
CACGCTCGTCGTTTGGTATGGCTTCATTCAGCTCCGGTTCCCAACGATCAAGGCGAGTTACATGATCCCC
CATGTTGTGCAAAAAAGCGGTTAGCTCCTTCGGTCCTCCGATCGTTGTCAGAAGTAAGTTGGCCGCAGTG
TTATCACTCATGGTTATGGCAGCACTGCATAATTCTCTTACTGTCATGCCATCCGTAAGATGCTTTTCTG
TGACTGGTGAGTACTCAACCAAGTCATTCTGAGAATAGTGTATGCGGCGACCGAGTTGCTCTTGCCCGGC
GTCAATACGGGATAATACCGCGCCACATAGCAGAACTTTAAAAGTGCTCATCATTGGAAAACGTTCTTCG
GGGCGAAAACTCTCAAGGATCTTACCGCTGTTGAGATCCAGTTCGATGTAACCCACTCGTGCACCCAACT
GATCTTCAGCATCTTTTACTTTCACCAGCGTTTCTGGGTGAGCAAAAACAGGAAGGCAAAATGCCGCAAA
AAAGGGAATAAGGGCGACACGGAAATGTTGAATACTCATACTCTTCCTTTTTCAATATTATTGAAGCATT
TATCAGGGTTATTGTCTCATGAGCGGATACATATTTGAATGTATTTAGAAAAATAAACAAATAGGGGTTC
CGCGCACATTTCCCCGAAAA
