>Addgene plasmid #138915 | pPD921 ZF158x2-Compact_EYFP | depositor partial sequence | sequence record 268497 | ZF158x2-Compact promoter
AGATCTGCGAGTCAGTGCAGACGGCAAGTGGTCGAGTGCCACTTGCCGTCTGCACGATCTGTAGATGGAG
GCCGTGTAGATGGAGACGCTCTCTAGAGGGTATATAATGGGGGCCACTAGTCTACTACCAGAGCTCATCG
CTAGC
